Addgene plasmid #19380: pCM5.54
Depositing lab: Geraldine Seydoux. Depositing organization: Johns Hopkins University and School of Medicine. Publication: 3' UTRs are the primary regulators of gene expression in the C. elegans germline. Merritt C, Rasoloson D, Ko D, Seydoux G. Curr Biol. 2008 Oct 14;18(19):1476-82. doi: 10.1016/j.cub.2008.08.013. Epub 2008 Sep 25. PubMed 18818082.
Backbone
  Vector backbone: pDONRP2RP3
  Backbone size w/o insert (bp): 2641
  Vector type: Worm Expression
Growth in bacteria
  Bacterial resistance: Kanamycin, 50 μg/mL
  Growth temperature: 37°C
  Growth strain: DH5alpha
  Growth instructions: DH5alpha
  Copy number: Unknown
Gene/Insert
  Gene/Insert name: cye-1 3'utr in pDONRP2RP3
  Species: C. elegans (nematode)
  Insert size (bp): 787
  Cloning method: Gateway Cloning; 5′ cloning site attP2R (destroyed during cloning); 3′ cloning site attP3 (destroyed during cloning)
  Sequencing primers: 5′ M13Forward
Terms and licenses: Academic/Nonprofit Terms; Industry Terms: Not Available to Industry
How to cite: pCM5.54 was a gift from Geraldine Seydoux (Addgene plasmid # 19380)
