[The description below was written by a language model from this plasmid's Addgene catalogue record and pLannotate feature annotations shown in this document.]
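Description:
pCM5.54 is a Gateway entry clone built in the pDONRP2RP3 donor backbone, carrying the 3′ UTR of the C. elegans gene cye-1 as a 787 bp insert. It is catalogued as a worm expression vector, but it has no promoter or coding sequence for use in the animal. It is a modular "third-position" element meant to be combined with other entry clones. The plasmid is maintained in E. coli through a high-copy ColE1/pUC-type origin and is selected with kanamycin through the aph(3′)-Ia KanR gene. The full depositor sequence is 3,426 nt, which matches the stated backbone plus insert.

The insert was introduced by a BP recombination between the attP2R and attP3 sites of the donor vector, both of which were destroyed in the process. The annotation shows an attR2 site on one side of the insert. On the other side it shows an attB3 core overlapping an attL-type fragment. The software labels that fragment attL1, but given the cloning scheme it most plausibly represents the attL3 site. These flanking sites would allow the UTR to be placed downstream of a promoter entry clone and a coding-sequence entry clone in a multisite LR reaction into a destination vector. Other backbone features include rrnB T1 and T2 terminators upstream of the cassette, which insulate it from read-through transcription, a T7 promoter, and short lacI and lacZα remnants with no apparent functional role. The associated publication examined 3′ UTRs as regulators of germline gene expression in C. elegans, which suggests use in assembling reporter transgenes that test the regulatory activity of the cye-1 3′ UTR.
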