Features (pLannotate 1.2.2; 10 found; start..end, strand, type, name):
    121..213     +  CDS            lacI (fragment): lac repressor; lacI; The lac repressor binds to the lac operator to inhibit transcription in E. coli. This inhibition can be relieved by adding lactose or isopropyl-β-D-thiogalactopyranoside (IPTG).
    268..295     -  terminator     rrnB T2 terminator: transcription terminator T2 from the E. coli rrnB gene
    427..470     +  terminator     rrnB T1 terminator: Escherichia coli rrnB; transcription terminator T1 from the E. coli rrnB gene
    517..553     -  CDS            lacZα (fragment): LacZα fragment of β-galactosidase; lacZ fragment
    624..747     -  protein_bind   attR2: mutant version of attR; recombination site for the Gateway® LR reaction LR Clonase™
   1535..1555    -  protein_bind   attB3: mutant version of attB; core recombination site for the Gateway® BP reaction BP Clonase™
   1546..1631    -  protein_bind   attL1 (fragment): mutant version of attL; recombination site for the Gateway® LR reaction LR Clonase™
   1668..1686    -  promoter       T7 promoter: promoter for bacteriophage T7 RNA polymerase
   1820..2629    +  CDS            KanR: aminoglycoside phosphotransferase; aph(3')-Ia; confers resistance to kanamycin in bacteria or G418 (Geneticin®) in eukaryotes
   2776..3364    +  rep_origin     ori: high-copy-number ColE1/pMB1/pBR322/pUC origin of replication
>Addgene plasmid #19380 | pCM5.54 | depositor full sequence | sequence record 9033 | Author sequence
CTTTCCTGCGTTATCCCCTGATTCTGTGGATAACCGTATTACCGCCTTTGAGTGAGCTGATACCGCTCGC
CGCAGCCGAACGACCGAGCGCAGCGAGTCAGTGAGCGAGGAAGCGGAAGAGCGCCCAATACGCAAACCGC
CTCTCCCCGCGCGTTGGCCGATTCATTAATGCAGCTGGCACGACAGGTTTCCCGACTGGAAAGCGGGCAG
TGAGCGCAACGCAATTAATACGCGTACCGCTAGCCAGGAAGAGTTTGTAGAAACGCAAAAAGGCCATCCG
TCAGGATGGCCTTCTGCTTAGTTTGATGCCTGGCAGTTTATGGCGGGCGTCCTGCCCGCCACCCTCCGGG
CCGTTGCTTCACAACGTTCAAATCCGCTCCCGGCGGATTTGTCCTACTCAGGAGAGCGTTCACCGACAAA
CAACAGATAAAACGAAAGGCCCAGTCTTCCGACTGAGCCTTTCGTTTTATTTGATGCCTGGCAGTTCCCT
ACTCTCGCGTTAACGCTAGCATGGATGTTTTCCCAGTCACGACGTTGTAAAACGACGGCCAGTCTTAAGC
TCGGGCCCTGCAGCTCTAGAGCTCGAATTCTACAGGTCACTAATACCATCTAAGTAGTTGATTCATAGTG
ACTGCATATGTTGTGTTTTACAGTATTATGTAGTCTGTTTTTTATGCAAAATCTAATTTAATATATTGAT
ATTTATATCATTTTACGTTTCTCGTTCAACTTTCTTGTACAAAGTGGGATAAAATAACCCGCAATAGGAT
TCTTTTATCATCGAAATTTCTGTAGATTACTTACTTCAAATAATCATGCACACAGGTTGTCCCCGTTAAT
TCTTTCCTTCAATCTCTTTCTCTCTTTCACCTAGTCTGTGCCATTTCAATATGATTGCACCCCGGAAAAT
ATCAAAAACTTCACTTAACAAGTGATCCCATATTACAAAAATATTCAAATTCCGAAAATCGAAAGATGCA
TTTCCGTTTTATTTTACCGAATTTTGATGTTTTTGTAATGTGTTTAAACCCCTTTTACAATTAACTTATT
AATGTTTTGTTTTACTCATCTCACTTCCCCTTCTTACTTTGTGCTTATTTTATGTTTTAGGTTTTTTTAT
TGTATCATAAAACTGGAAATTTTGAAATAGGCTTCTTTCTCCCTAAACTTTTTTAACAGGTACTGTAACT
GGTACATATCCTCTGCCCCACCCCGCTCCCAACTCGTCTTTGTCTGTTTGTTTATACGAAATACAATTTT
TAACGAGTATGCGGGTTTCTGTTAGCTTCAACAATACGATCATTCAAATTTTAAAATTAAGAAACTATAA
AAGCACAGTATTTACGTGAGTTGAAACAAAATGCCTTCTCCAAATTTCTTAACACTGAAAAATTTTCGGA
AAAAAAGCAGAAATTACTCCGCAAAAAATTAAGGACATCATTCCAATATTTTTTTTTACTTATTTGATGA
AAAATTAATATATTCCAATAAATTAAAATGAATTATCATCTCAGGAATACTGTAGAATTACTTTCAACTT
TATTATACAAAGTTGGCATTATAAAAAAGCATTGCTTATCAATTTGTTGCAACGAACAGGTCACTATCAG
TCAAAATAAAATCATTATTTGGAGCTCCATGGTAGCGTTAACGCGGCCGCGATATCCCCTATAGTGAGTC
GTATTACATGGTCATAGCTGTTTCCTGGCAGCTCTGGCCCGTGTCTCAAAATCTCTGATGTTACATTGCA
CAAGATAAAAATATATCATCATGAACAATAAAACTGTCTGCTTACATAAACAGTAATACAAGGGGTGTTA
TGAGCCATATTCAACGGGAAACGTCGAGGCCGCGATTAAATTCCAACATGGATGCTGATTTATATGGGTA
TAAATGGGCTCGCGATAATGTCGGGCAATCAGGTGCGACAATCTATCGCTTGTATGGGAAGCCCGATGCG
CCAGAGTTGTTTCTGAAACATGGCAAAGGTAGCGTTGCCAATGATGTTACAGATGAGATGGTCAGACTAA
ACTGGCTGACGGAATTTATGCCTCTTCCGACCATCAAGCATTTTATCCGTACTCCTGATGATGCATGGTT
ACTCACCACTGCGATCCCCGGAAAAACAGCATTCCAGGTATTAGAAGAATATCCTGATTCAGGTGAAAAT
ATTGTTGATGCGCTGGCAGTGTTCCTGCGCCGGTTGCATTCGATTCCTGTTTGTAATTGTCCTTTTAACA
GCGATCGCGTATTTCGTCTCGCTCAGGCGCAATCACGAATGAATAACGGTTTGGTTGATGCGAGTGATTT
TGATGACGAGCGTAATGGCTGGCCTGTTGAACAAGTCTGGAAAGAAATGCATAAACTTTTGCCATTCTCA
CCGGATTCAGTCGTCACTCATGGTGATTTCTCACTTGATAACCTTATTTTTGACGAGGGGAAATTAATAG
GTTGTATTGATGTTGGACGAGTCGGAATCGCAGACCGATACCAGGATCTTGCCATCCTATGGAACTGCCT
CGGTGAGTTTTCTCCTTCATTACAGAAACGGCTTTTTCAAAAATATGGTATTGATAATCCTGATATGAAT
AAATTGCAGTTTCATTTGATGCTCGATGAGTTTTTCTAATCAGAATTGGTTAATTGGTTGTAACACTGGC
AGAGCATTACGCTGACTTGACGGGACGGCGCAAGCTCATGACCAAAATCCCTTAACGTGAGTTACGCGTC
GTTCCACTGAGCGTCAGACCCCGTAGAAAAGATCAAAGGATCTTCTTGAGATCCTTTTTTTCTGCGCGTA
ATCTGCTGCTTGCAAACAAAAAAACCACCGCTACCAGCGGTGGTTTGTTTGCCGGATCAAGAGCTACCAA
CTCTTTTTCCGAAGGTAACTGGCTTCAGCAGAGCGCAGATACCAAATACTGTCCTTCTAGTGTAGCCGTA
GTTAGGCCACCACTTCAAGAACTCTGTAGCACCGCCTACATACCTCGCTCTGCTAATCCTGTTACCAGTG
GCTGCTGCCAGTGGCGATAAGTCGTGTCTTACCGGGTTGGACTCAAGACGATAGTTACCGGATAAGGCGC
AGCGGTCGGGCTGAACGGGGGGTTCGTGCACACAGCCCAGCTTGGAGCGAACGACCTACACCGAACTGAG
ATACCTACAGCGTGAGCATTGAGAAAGCGCCACGCTTCCCGAAGGGAGAAAGGCGGACAGGTATCCGGTA
AGCGGCAGGGTCGGAACAGGAGAGCGCACGAGGGAGCTTCCAGGGGGAAACGCCTGGTATCTTTATAGTC
CTGTCGGGTTTCGCCACCTCTGACTTGAGCGTCGATTTTTGTGATGCTCGTCAGGGGGGCGGAGCCTATG
GAAAAACGCCAGCAACGCGGCCTTTTTACGGTTCCTGGCCTTTTGCTGGCCTTTTGCTCACATGTT
